>Addgene plasmid #179561 | pJH2890 | depositor full sequence | sequence record 348791 | pJH2890 sequence 6321 bps
AAGCTTGGGCTGCAGCATGCGGCCGCTGTTGCTTTTCTTCTCCTCACCCCCCGTCGTCTCTTCTTTTTTA
CTATTCCCCACGAGAAACTGCCCACCACAAAAACTTACTTTCCAGAAAAATATTGGCAAATAGATGTCGA
AATGAAATGGGCTAGCTTTGATGATGGTAAGCGTTTTTTTTTTCTACAAAATTGTGGATTAAGAATCTTC
CAAAACCGTTATACTACACTATATCCAAATATAAAAAAATTTTGGCCCAGGCGGGGGGTCGAACCAGGGC
CTTCAGATTGGTAGACCACCCCGTTACCGCCTGAGCCACTTTTTCCCATTTTTGAAGTTGATGGCTAAGA
TTGGAGTTTGAACGATTGAACGATTTTAGAGCAAAATTTTATGGGGATTCTGAAAATATAGTTTATTTTA
AGTTTGGAGCATTTTTTATGGGCTCAAAATGACTCGGAAGCTCGAAAATCTGAAATTTTCAAAACTTTTA
ATGTGGGCTTTTCAAATTTCAAATTTCCGTGAAAAATATTGAATATTGGTTGTAAATTTTAAGAAATATA
TGAATTTCAACACTTTATTATACGAAAAACTGCATGCAAAAATTTTCAGGTCAAATCATGTGCAAATTTT
GTGCTGATTTCGAATTTTTATATCATTTTGTACCAAAACCCCTAGAATTTTAGAAACTTTTGAACTTCTG
TTAAGTAATGACTCACTTTTCGAGCAAAATCGAATGTTCCAAAAATAGGCAAAACATCTGCCCGCGCATT
AAGCTCAACCACGACAATTTTATTGGACAGGAAGTTGTTTGGTGACTAATTGAATTTCAATTCCCCGTCC
CCCCTCTCCACACAAATACCACTACGAACATCTCTTTTGACGGATCCCCGGGATTGGCCAAAGGACCCAA
AGGTATGTTTCGAATGATACTAACATAACATAGAACATTTTCAGGAGGACCCTTGGCTAGCGTCGACGGA
TCCCGATGTCGGACACAATTCTTGGTTTCAACAAATCAAACGTCGTTTTGGCTGCTGGAATTGCTGGAGC
CGCTTTCCTCGGCTACTGCATTTACTTCGATCATAAGAGAATCAACGCTCCAGACTACAAGGACAAGATT
AGGCAAAGTCAGTGTTTTAACAACATATTTCCTTCGGATTTTTATCTAAAAACAACTTATTTTCTTTCAG
AGAGACGTGCCCAGGCTGGGGATCCTATGGAGAAAAGTTTCGTGATAACTGATCCACGGCTGCCAGACAA
TCCCATCATCTTCGCATCCGATGGCTTCCTGGAGCTGACCGAGTATTCCAGAGAGGAGATCCTGGGCCGC
AATGGCCGCTTTCTGCAGGGACCAGAGACAGACCAGGCCACAGTGCAGAAGATTCGCGATGCCATTAGAG
ATCAGCGCGAGATTACCGTGCAGCTGATAAACTACACAAAAAGCGGGAAGAAATTCTGGAACCTCCTGCA
CCTCCAGCCCATGAGGGACCAGAAGGGTGAGCTCCAGTATTTCATCGGAGTGCAGCTGGATGGATAAAGA
TCCCCGAGATCTTCAGCGCTCAGCATTCGTAGAATTGTAAGTTTAAACTTTCTCATACTAACTAACGCGC
TCTATTTAAATTTTCAGAATTCGCTGTCTCATCCTACTTTCACCTAGTTAACTGCTTGTCTTAAAATCTA
TGCTTCTCTTTAGTATCTAAAATTTTCCTAGAAGCTTACAAGTATATAAATGGTCTCTTCTCAATAAAGG
TTGTATATTTATTCATCTTATTGAATCTGCCATTTCCTCGTTTTTGCGAGTTTATATACCTTCCAATTTT
CTTTCTATTGTATTTTCAACTTCTAATTTTAATTCAGGGAAACTGCTTCAACGCATCGGTACCCTATGGT
CTCAAAGGGTGAAGAAGATAACATGGCAATTATTAAAGAGTTTATGCGTTTCAAGGTGCATATGGAGGGA
TCTGTCAATGGGCATGAGTTTGAAATTGAAGGTGAAGGAGAAGGCCGACCATATGAGGGAACACAAACCG
CAAAACTAAAGGTAAGTTTAAACATATATATACTAACTAACCCTGATTATTTAAATTTTCAGGTAACTAA
AGGCGGACCATTACCATTCGCCTGGGACATCCTCTCTCCACAGTTCATGTATGGAAGTAAAGCTTATGTT
AAACATCCGGCAGATATACCAGATTATTTGAAACTTTCATTCCCGGAGGGTTTTAAGTGGGAACGCGTAA
TGAATTTTGAAGACGGAGGAGTTGTTACAGTGACGCAAGACTCAAGGTAAGTTTAAACAGTTCGGTACTA
ACTAACCATACATATTTAAATTTTCAGCCTCCAAGATGGAGAATTTATTTATAAAGTCAAACTTCGAGGA
ACGAATTTCCCCTCGGATGGATCTGTTATGCAGAAGAAGACTATGGGATGGGAAGCTTCAAGTGAAAGAA
TGTACCCTGAAGACGGTGCTCTTAAGGGAGAGATTAAACAACGTCTTAAATTGAAAGATGGAGGACATTA
CGATGCTGAGGTAAGTTTAAACATGATTTTACTAACTAACTAATCTGATTTAAATTTTCAGGTGAAGACA
ACTTACAAAGCCAAAAAACCAGTTCAGCTGCCAGGAGCGTACAATGTTAATATTAAACTGGATATCACCT
CCCACAACGAGGATTACACTATCGTTGAGCAATATGAAAGAGCTGAAGGGCGGCACTCGACAGGTGGCAT
GGATGAATTGTATAAGTAGGAGCTCCCGAGATCTTCAGCGCTCAGCATTCGTAGAATTGTAAGTTTAAAC
TTTCTCATACTAACTAACGCGCTCTATTTAAATTTTCAGAATTCCAACTGAGCGCCGGTCGCTACCATTA
CCAACTTGTCTGGTGTCAAAAATAATAGGGGCCGCTGTCATCAGAGTAAGTTTAAACTGAGTTCTACTAA
CTAACGAGTAATATTTAAATTTTCAGCATCTCGCGCCCGTGCCTCTGACTTCTAAGTCCAATTACTCTTC
AACATCCCTACATGCTCTTTCTCCCTGTGCTCCCACCCCCTATTTTTGTTATTATCAAAAAAACTTCTTC
TTAATTTCTTTGTTTTTTAGCTTCTTTTAAGTCACCTCTAACAATGAAATTGTGTAGATTCAAAAATAGA
ATTAATTCGTAATAAAAAGTCGAAAAAAATTGTGCTCCCTCCCCCCATTAATAATAATTCTATCCCAAAA
TCTACACAATGTTCTGTGTACACTTCTTATGTTTTTTTTACTTCTGATAAATTTTTTTTGAAACATCATA
GAAAAAACCGCACACAAAATACCTTATCATATGTTACGTTTCAGTTTATGACCGCAATTTTTATTTCTTC
GCACGTCTGGGCCTCTCATGACGTCAAATCATGCTCATCGTGAAAAAGTTTTGGAGTATTTTTGGAATTT
TTCAATCAAGTGAAAGTTTATGAAATTAATTTTCCTGCTTTTGCTTTTTGGGGGTTTCCCCTATTGTTTG
TCAAGAGTTTCGAGGACGGCGTTTTTCTTGCTAAAATCACAAGTATTGATGAGCACGATGCAAGAAAGAT
CGGAAGAAGGTTTGGGTTTGAGGCTCAGTGGAAGGTGAGTAGAAGTTGATAATTTGAAAGTGGAGTAGTG
TCTATGGGGTTTTTGCCTTAAATGACAGAATACATTCCCAATATACCAAACATAACTGTTTCCTACTAGT
CGGCCGTACGGGCCCTTTCGTCTCGCGCGTTTCGGTGATGACGGTGAAAACCTCTGACACATGCAGCTCC
CGGAGACGGTCACAGCTTGTCTGTAAGCGGATGCCGGGAGCAGACAAGCCCGTCAGGGCGCGTCAGCGGG
TGTTGGCGGGTGTCGGGGCTGGCTTAACTATGCGGCATCAGAGCAGATTGTACTGAGAGTGCACCATATG
CGGTGTGAAATACCGCACAGATGCGTAAGGAGAAAATACCGCATCAGGCGGCCTTAAGGGCCTCGTGATA
CGCCTATTTTTATAGGTTAATGTCATGATAATAATGGTTTCTTAGACGTCAGGTGGCACTTTTCGGGGAA
ATGTGCGCGGAACCCCTATTTGTTTATTTTTCTAAATACATTCAAATATGTATCCGCTCATGAGACAATA
ACCCTGATAAATGCTTCAATAATATTGAAAAAGGAAGAGTATGAGTATTCAACATTTCCGTGTCGCCCTT
ATTCCCTTTTTTGCGGCATTTTGCCTTCCTGTTTTTGCTCACCCAGAAACGCTGGTGAAAGTAAAAGATG
CTGAAGATCAGTTGGGTGCACGAGTGGGTTACATCGAACTGGATCTCAACAGCGGTAAGATCCTTGAGAG
TTTTCGCCCCGAAGAACGTTTTCCAATGATGAGCACTTTTAAAGTTCTGCTATGTGGCGCGGTATTATCC
CGTATTGACGCCGGGCAAGAGCAACTCGGTCGCCGCATACACTATTCTCAGAATGACTTGGTTGAGTACT
CACCAGTCACAGAAAAGCATCTTACGGATGGCATGACAGTAAGAGAATTATGCAGTGCTGCCATAACCAT
GAGTGATAACACTGCGGCCAACTTACTTCTGACAACGATCGGAGGACCGAAGGAGCTAACCGCTTTTTTG
CACAACATGGGGGATCATGTAACTCGCCTTGATCGTTGGGAACCGGAGCTGAATGAAGCCATACCAAACG
ACGAGCGTGACACCACGATGCCTGTAGCAATGGCAACAACGTTGCGCAAACTATTAACTGGCGAACTACT
TACTCTAGCTTCCCGGCAACAATTAATAGACTGGATGGAGGCGGATAAAGTTGCAGGACCACTTCTGCGC
TCGGCCCTTCCGGCTGGCTGGTTTATTGCTGATAAATCTGGAGCCGGTGAGCGTGGGTCTCGCGGTATCA
TTGCAGCACTGGGGCCAGATGGTAAGCCCTCCCGTATCGTAGTTATCTACACGACGGGGAGTCAGGCAAC
TATGGATGAACGAAATAGACAGATCGCTGAGATAGGTGCCTCACTGATTAAGCATTGGTAACTGTCAGAC
CAAGTTTACTCATATATACTTTAGATTGATTTAAAACTTCATTTTTAATTTAAAAGGATCTAGGTGAAGA
TCCTTTTTGATAATCTCATGACCAAAATCCCTTAACGTGAGTTTTCGTTCCACTGAGCGTCAGACCCCGT
AGAAAAGATCAAAGGATCTTCTTGAGATCCTTTTTTTCTGCGCGTAATCTGCTGCTTGCAAACAAAAAAA
CCACCGCTACCAGCGGTGGTTTGTTTGCCGGATCAAGAGCTACCAACTCTTTTTCCGAAGGTAACTGGCT
TCAGCAGAGCGCAGATACCAAATACTGTCCTTCTAGTGTAGCCGTAGTTAGGCCACCACTTCAAGAACTC
TGTAGCACCGCCTACATACCTCGCTCTGCTAATCCTGTTACCAGTGGCTGCTGCCAGTGGCGATAAGTCG
TGTCTTACCGGGTTGGACTCAAGACGATAGTTACCGGATAAGGCGCAGCGGTCGGGCTGAACGGGGGGTT
CGTGCACACAGCCCAGCTTGGAGCGAACGACCTACACCGAACTGAGATACCTACAGCGTGAGCATTGAGA
AAGCGCCACGCTTCCCGAAGGGAGAAAGGCGGACAGGTATCCGGTAAGCGGCAGGGTCGGAACAGGAGAG
CGCACGAGGGAGCTTCCAGGGGGAAACGCCTGGTATCTTTATAGTCCTGTCGGGTTTCGCCACCTCTGAC
TTGAGCGTCGATTTTTGTGATGCTCGTCAGGGGGGCGGAGCCTATGGAAAAACGCCAGCAACGCGGCCTT
TTTACGGTTCCTGGCCTTTTGCTGGCCTTTTGCTCACATGTTCTTTCCTGCGTTATCCCCTGATTCTGTG
GATAACCGTATTACCGCCTTTGAGTGAGCTGATACCGCTCGCCGCAGCCGAACGACCGAGCGCAGCGAGT
CAGTGAGCGAGGAAGCGGAAGAGCGCCCAATACGCAAACCGCCTCTCCCCGCGCGTTGGCCGATTCATTA
ATGCAGCTGGCACGACAGGTTTCCCGACTGGAAAGCGGGCAGTGAGCGCAACGCAATTAATGTGAGTTAG
CTCACTCATTAGGCACCCCAGGCTTTACACTTTATGCTTCCGGCTCGTATGTTGTGTGGAATTGTGAGCG
GATAACAATTTCACACAGGAAACAGCTATGACCATGATTACGCCAAGCTGTAAGTTTAAACATGATCTTA
CTAACTAACTATTCTCATTTAAATTTTCAGAGCTTAAAAATGGCTGAAATCACTCACAACGATGGATACG
CTAACAACTTGGAAATGAAAT
Features (pLannotate 1.2.2; 13 found; start..end, strand, type, name):
    986..1210    +  CDS            tomm-20 (fragment): TOM20_CAEEL - Experimental evidence at protein level: Swiss-Prot protein existence level 1. Central component of the receptor complex responsible for the recognition and translocation of cytosolically synthesized mitochondrial preproteins (By similarity). Together with tomm-22 functions as the transit peptide receptor at the surface of the mitochondrion outer membrane and facilitates the movement of preproteins into the translocation pore (PubMed:21264209). From Caenorhabditis elegans.
   1217..1534    +  CDS            miniSOG: miniSOG is a basic (constitutively fluorescent) cyan fluorescent protein published in 2011, derived from Arabidopsis thaliana. It requires the cofactor flavin for fluorescence.
   1886..2746    +  CDS            mCherry: mCherry is a basic (constitutively fluorescent) red fluorescent protein published in 2004, derived from Discosoma sp.. It is reported to be a very rapidly-maturing monomer with low acid sensitivity.
   3509..3604    +  CDS            aex-5 (fragment): AEX5_CAEEL - Also known as kpc-3 From Caenorhabditis elegans.
   3732..3767    +  CDS            rop (fragment): Rop protein, which maintains plasmids at low copy number; rop
   3869..3968    +  misc_feature   bom (fragment): basis of mobility region from pBR322
   4066..4170    +  promoter       AmpR promoter: bla
   4171..5031    +  CDS            AmpR: β-lactamase; bla; confers resistance to ampicillin, carbenicillin, and related antibiotics
   5202..5790    +  rep_origin     ori: high-copy-number ColE1/pMB1/pBR322/pUC origin of replication
   5973..6065    +  CDS            lacI (fragment): lac repressor; lacI; The lac repressor binds to the lac operator to inhibit transcription in E. coli. This inhibition can be relieved by adding lactose or isopropyl-β-D-thiogalactopyranoside (IPTG).
   6078..6099    +  protein_bind   CAP binding site: CAP binding activates transcription in the presence of cAMP. E. coli catabolite activator protein
   6114..6144    +  promoter       lac promoter: promoter for the E. coli lac operon
   6152..6168    +  protein_bind   lac operator: The lac repressor binds to the lac operator to inhibit transcription in E. coli. This inhibition can be relieved by adding lactose or isopropyl-β-D-thiogalactopyranoside (IPTG). lac repressor encoded by lacI
