>Addgene plasmid #179561 | pJH2890 | addgene full sequence | sequence record 355654 | Addgene NGS Result
ACACCGAACTGAGATACCTACAGCGTGAGCTATGAGAAAGCGCCACGCTTCCCGAAGGGAGAAAGGCGGA
CAGGTATCCGGTAAGCGGCAGGGTCGGAACAGGAGAGCGCACGAGGGAGCTTCCAGGGGGAAACGCCTGG
TATCTTTATAGTCCTGTCGGGTTTCGCCACCTCTGACTTGAGCGTCGATTTTTGTGATGCTCGTCAGGGG
GGCGGAGCCTATGGAAAAACGCCAGCAACGCGGCCTTTTTACGGTTCCTGGCCTTTTGCTGGCCTTTTGC
TCACATGTTCTTTCCTGCGTTATCCCCTGATTCTGTGGATAACCGTATTACCGCCTTTGAGTGAGCTGAT
ACCGCTCGCCGCAGCCGAACGACCGAGCGCAGCGAGTCAGTGAGCGAGGAAGCGGAAGAGCGCCCAATAC
GCAAACCGCCTCTCCCCGCGCGTTGGCCGATTCATTAATGCAGCTGGCACGACAGGTTTCCCGACTGGAA
AGCGGGCAGTGAGCGCAACGCAATTAATGTGAGTTAGCTCACTCATTAGGCACCCCAGGCTTTACACTTT
ATGCTTCCGGCTCGTATGTTGTGTGGAATTGTGAGCGGATAACAATTTCACACAGGAAACAGCTATGACC
ATGATTACGCCAAGCTGTAAGTTTAAACATGATCTTACTAACTAACTATTCTCATTTAAATTTTCAGAGC
TTAAAAATGGCTGAAATCACTCACAACGATGGATACGCTAACAACTTGGAAATGAAATAAGCTTGGGCTG
CAGCATGCGGCCGCTGTTGCTTTTCTTCTCCTCACCCCCCGTCGTCTCTTCTTTTTTACTATTCCCCACG
AGAAACTGCCCACCACAAAAACTTACTTTCCAGAAAAATATTGGCAAATAGATGTCGAAATGAAATGGCT
AGCTTTGATGATGGTAAGCGTTTTTTTTTTTCTACAAAATTGTGGATTAAGAATCTTCCAAAACCGTTAT
ACTACACTATATCCAAATATAAAAAAATTTTGGCCCAGGCGGGGGGTCGAACCAGGGCCTTCAGATTGGT
AGACCACCCCGTTACCGCCTGAGCCACTTTTTCCCATTTTTGAAGTTGATGGCTAAGATTGGAGTTTGAA
CGATTGAACGATTTTAGAGCAAAATTTTATGGGGATTCTGAAAATATAGTTTATTTTAAGTTTGGAGCAT
TTTTTATGGGCTCAAAATGACTCGGAAGCTCGAAAATCTGAAATTTTCAAAACTTTTAATGTGGGCTTTT
CAAATTTCAAATTTCCGTGAAAAATATTGAATATTGGTTGTAAATTTTAAGAAATATATGAATTTCAACA
CTTTATTATACGAAAAACTGCATGCAAAAATTTTCAGGTCAAATCATGTGCAAATTTTGTGCTGATTTCG
AATTTTTATATCATTTTGTACCAAAACCCCTAGAATTTTAGAAACTTTTGAACTTCTGTTAAGTAATGAC
TCACTTTTCGAGCAAAATCGAATGTTCCAAAAATAGGCAAAACATCTGCCCGCGCATTAAGCTCAACCAC
GACAATTTTATTGGACAGGAAGTTGTTTGGTGACTAATTGAATTTCAATTCCCCGTCCCCCCTCTCCACA
CAAATACCACTACGAACATCTCTTTTGACGGATCCCCGGGATTGGCCAAAGGACCCAAAGGTATGTTTCG
AATGATACTAACATAACATAGAACATTTTCAGGAGGACCCTTGGCTAGCGTCGACGGATCCCGATGTCGG
ACACAATTCTTGGTTTCAACAAATCAAACGTCGTTTTGGCTGCTGGAATTGCTGGAGCCGCTTTCCTCGG
CTACTGCATTTACTTCGATCATAAGAGAATCAACGCTCCAGACTACAAGGACAAGATTAGGCAAAGTCAG
TGTTTTAACAACATATTTCCTTCGGATTTTTATCTAAAAACAACTTATTTTCTTTCAGAGAGACGTGCCC
AGGCTGGGGATCCTATGGAGAAAAGTTTCGTGATAACTGATCCACGGCTGCCAGACAATCCCATCATCTT
CGCATCCGATGGCTTCCTGGAGCTGACCGAGTATTCCAGAGAGGAGATCCTGGGCCGCAATGGCCGCTTT
CTGCAGGGACCAGAGACAGACCAGGCCACAGTGCAGAAGATTCGCGATGCCATTAGAGATCAGCGCGAGA
TTACCGTGCAGCTGATAAACTACACAAAAAGCGGGAAGAAATTCTGGAACCTCCTGCACCTCCAGCCCAT
GAGGGACCAGAAGGGTGAGCTCCAGTATTTCATCGGAGTGCAGCTGGATGGATAAAGATCCCCGAGATCT
TCAGCGCTCAGCATTCGTAGAATTGTAAGTTTAAACTTTCTCATACTAACTAACGCGCTCTATTTAAATT
TTCAGAATTCGCTGTCTCATCCTACTTTCACCTAGTTAACTGCTTGTCTTAAAATCTATGCTTCTCTTTA
GTATCTAAAATTTTCCTAGAAGCTTACAAGTATATAAATGGTCTCTTCTCAATAAAGGTTGTATATTTAT
TCATCTTATTGAATCTGCCATTTCCTCGTTTTTGCGAGTTTATATACCTTCCAATTTTCTTTCTATTGTA
TTTTCAACTTCTAATTTTAATTCAGGGAAACTGCTTCAACGCATCGGTACCCTATGGTCTCAAAGGGTGA
AGAAGATAACATGGCAATTATTAAAGAGTTTATGCGTTTCAAGGTGCATATGGAGGGATCTGTCAATGGG
CATGAGTTTGAAATTGAAGGTGAAGGAGAAGGCCGACCATATGAGGGAACACAAACCGCAAAACTAAAGG
TAAGTTTAAACATATATATACTAACTAACCCTGATTATTTAAATTTTCAGGTAACTAAAGGCGGACCATT
ACCATTCGCCTGGGACATCCTCTCTCCACAGTTCATGTATGGAAGTAAAGCTTATGTTAAACATCCGGCA
GATATACCAGATTATTTGAAACTTTCATTCCCGGAGGGTTTTAAGTGGGAACGCGTAATGAATTTTGAAG
ACGGAGGAGTTGTTACAGTGACGCAAGACTCAAGGTAAGTTTAAACAGTTCGGTACTAACTAACCATACA
TATTTAAATTTTCAGCCTCCAAGATGGAGAATTTATTTATAAAGTCAAACTTCGAGGAACGAATTTCCCC
TCGGATGGATCTGTTATGCAGAAGAAGACTATGGGATGGGAAGCTTCAAGTGAAAGAATGTACCCTGAAG
ACGGTGCTCTTAAGGGAGAGATTAAACAACGTCTTAAATTGAAAGATGGAGGACATTACGATGCTGAGGT
AAGTTTAAACATGATTTTACTAACTAACTAATCTGATTTAAATTTTCAGGTGAAGACAACTTACAAAGCC
AAAAAACCAGTTCAGCTGCCAGGAGCGTACAATGTTAATATTAAACTGGATATCACCTCCCACAACGAGG
ATTACACTATCGTTGAGCAATATGAAAGAGCTGAAGGGCGGCACTCGACAGGTGGCATGGATGAATTGTA
TAAGTAGGAGCTCCCGAGATCTTCAGCGCTCAGCATTCGTAGAATTGTAAGTTTAAACTTTCTCATACTA
ACTAACGCGCTCTATTTAAATTTTCAGAATTCCAACTGAGCGCCGGTCGCTACCATTACCAACTTGTCTG
GTGTCAAAAATAATAGGGGCCGCTGTCATCAGAGTAAGTTTAAACTGAGTTCTACTAACTAACGAGTAAT
ATTTAAATTTTCAGCATCTCGCGCCCGTGCCTCTGACTTCTAAGTCCAATTACTCTTCAACATCCCTACA
TGCTCTTTCTCCCTGTGCTCCCACCCCCTATTTTTGTTATTATCAAAAAACTTCTCTTAATTTCTTTGTT
TTTTAGCTTCTTTTAAGTCACCTCTAACAATGAAATTGTGTAGATTCAAAAATAGAATTAATTCGTAATA
AAAAGTCGAAAAAAATTGTGCTCCCTCCCCCCATTAATAATAATTCTATCCCAAAATCTACACAATGTTC
TGTGTACACTTCTTATGTTTTTTACTTCTGATAAATTTTTTTGAAACATCATAGAAAAAACCGCACACAA
AATACCTTATCATATGTTACGTTTCAGTTTATGACCGCAATTTTTATTTCTTCGCACGTCTGGGCCTCTC
ATGACGTCAAATCATGCTCATCGTGAAAAAGTTTTGGAGTATTTTTGGAATTTTTCAATCAAGTGAAAGT
TTATGAAATTAATTTTCCTGCTTTTGCTTTTTGGGGTTTCCCCTATTGTTTGTCAAGATTTCGAGGACGG
CGTTTTTCTTGCTAAAATCACAAGTATTGATGAGCACGATGCAAGAAAGATCGGAAGAAGGTTTGGGTTT
GAGGCTCAGTGGAAGGTGAGTAGAAGTTGATAATTTGAAAGTGGAGTAGTGTCTATGGGGTTTTTGCCTT
AAATGACAGAATACATTCCCAATATACCAAACATAACTGTTTCCTACTAGTCGGCCGTACGGGCCCTTTC
GTCTCGCGCGTTTCGGTGATGACGGTGAAAACCTCTGACACATGCAGCTCCCGGAGACGGTCACAGCTTG
TCTGTAAGCGGATGCCGGGAGCAGACAAGCCCGTCAGGGCGCGTCAGCGGGTGTTGGCGGGTGTCGGGGC
TGGCTTAACTATGCGGCATCAGAGCAGATTGTACTGAGAGTGCACCATATGCGGTGTGAAATACCGCACA
GATGCGTAAGGAGAAAATACCGCATCAGGCGGCCTTAAGGGCCTCGTGATACGCCTATTTTTATAGGTTA
ATGTCATGATAATAATGGTTTCTTAGACGTCAGGTGGCACTTTTCGGGGAAATGTGCGCGGAACCCCTAT
TTGTTTATTTTTCTAAATACATTCAAATATGTATCCGCTCATGAGACAATAACCCTGATAAATGCTTCAA
TAATATTGAAAAAGGAAGAGTATGAGTATTCAACATTTCCGTGTCGCCCTTATTCCCTTTTTTGCGGCAT
TTTGCCTTCCTGTTTTTGCTCACCCAGAAACGCTGGTGAAAGTAAAAGATGCTGAAGATCAGTTGGGTGC
ACGAGTGGGTTACATCGAACTGGATCTCAACAGCGGTAAGATCCTTGAGAGTTTTCGCCCCGAAGAACGT
TTTCCAATGATGAGCACTTTTAAAGTTCTGCTATGTGGCGCGGTATTATCCCGTATTGACGCCGGGCAAG
AGCAACTCGGTCGCCGCATACACTATTCTCAGAATGACTTGGTTGAGTACTCACCAGTCACAGAAAAGCA
TCTTACGGATGGCATGACAGTAAGAGAATTATGCAGTGCTGCCATAACCATGAGTGATAACACTGCGGCC
AACTTACTTCTGACAACGATCGGAGGACCGAAGGAGCTAACCGCTTTTTTGCACAACATGGGGGATCATG
TAACTCGCCTTGATCGTTGGGAACCGGAGCTGAATGAAGCCATACCAAACGACGAGCGTGACACCACGAT
GCCTGTAGCAATGGCAACAACGTTGCGCAAACTATTAACTGGCGAACTACTTACTCTAGCTTCCCGGCAA
CAATTAATAGACTGGATGGAGGCGGATAAAGTTGCAGGACCACTTCTGCGCTCGGCCCTTCCGGCTGGCT
GGTTTATTGCTGATAAATCTGGAGCCGGTGAGCGTGGGTCTCGCGGTATCATTGCAGCACTGGGGCCAGA
TGGTAAGCCCTCCCGTATCGTAGTTATCTACACGACGGGGAGTCAGGCAACTATGGATGAACGAAATAGA
CAGATCGCTGAGATAGGTGCCTCACTGATTAAGCATTGGTAACTGTCAGACCAAGTTTACTCATATATAC
TTTAGATTGATTTAAAACTTCATTTTTAATTTAAAAGGATCTAGGTGAAGATCCTTTTTGATAATCTCAT
GACCAAAATCCCTTAACGTGAGTTTTCGTTCCACTGAGCGTCAGACCCCGTAGAAAAGATCAAAGGATCT
TCTTGAGATCCTTTTTTTCTGCGCGTAATCTGCTGCTTGCAAACAAAAAAACCACCGCTACCAGCGGTGG
TTTGTTTGCCGGATCAAGAGCTACCAACTCTTTTTCCGAAGGTAACTGGCTTCAGCAGAGCGCAGATACC
AAATACTGTTCTTCTAGTGTAGCCGTAGTTAGGCCACCACTTCAAGAACTCTGTAGCACCGCCTACATAC
CTCGCTCTGCTAATCCTGTTACCAGTGGCTGCTGCCAGTGGCGATAAGTCGTGTCTTACCGGGTTGGACT
CAAGACGATAGTTACCGGATAAGGCGCAGCGGTCGGGCTGAACGGGGGGTTCGTGCACACAGCCCAGCTT
GGAGCGAACGACCT
Features (pLannotate 1.2.2; 13 found; start..end, strand, type, name):
    410..502     +  CDS            lacI (fragment): lac repressor; lacI; The lac repressor binds to the lac operator to inhibit transcription in E. coli. This inhibition can be relieved by adding lactose or isopropyl-β-D-thiogalactopyranoside (IPTG).
    515..536     +  protein_bind   CAP binding site: CAP binding activates transcription in the presence of cAMP. E. coli catabolite activator protein
    551..581     +  promoter       lac promoter: promoter for the E. coli lac operon
    589..605     +  protein_bind   lac operator: The lac repressor binds to the lac operator to inhibit transcription in E. coli. This inhibition can be relieved by adding lactose or isopropyl-β-D-thiogalactopyranoside (IPTG). lac repressor encoded by lacI
   1744..1968    +  CDS            tomm-20 (fragment): TOM20_CAEEL - Experimental evidence at protein level: Swiss-Prot protein existence level 1. Central component of the receptor complex responsible for the recognition and translocation of cytosolically synthesized mitochondrial preproteins (By similarity). Together with tomm-22 functions as the transit peptide receptor at the surface of the mitochondrion outer membrane and facilitates the movement of preproteins into the translocation pore (PubMed:21264209). From Caenorhabditis elegans.
   1975..2292    +  CDS            miniSOG: miniSOG is a basic (constitutively fluorescent) cyan fluorescent protein published in 2011, derived from Arabidopsis thaliana. It requires the cofactor flavin for fluorescence.
   2644..3504    +  CDS            mCherry: mCherry is a basic (constitutively fluorescent) red fluorescent protein published in 2004, derived from Discosoma sp.. It is reported to be a very rapidly-maturing monomer with low acid sensitivity.
   4203..4355    +  CDS            aex-5 (fragment): AEX5_CAEEL - Also known as kpc-3 From Caenorhabditis elegans.
   4483..4518    +  CDS            rop (fragment): Rop protein, which maintains plasmids at low copy number; rop
   4620..4719    +  misc_feature   bom (fragment): basis of mobility region from pBR322
   4817..4921    +  promoter       AmpR promoter: bla
   4922..5782    +  CDS            AmpR: β-lactamase; bla; confers resistance to ampicillin, carbenicillin, and related antibiotics
   5953..227     +  rep_origin     ori (across the origin): high-copy-number ColE1/pMB1/pBR322/pUC origin of replication
