[The description below was written by a language model from this plasmid's Addgene catalogue record and pLannotate feature annotations shown in this document.]
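Description:
pJH2890 is a C. elegans expression plasmid recorded as built on a pBluescript (pBSK)-type backbone. It is propagated in E. coli at high copy from a ColE1/pUC-type origin and selected with ampicillin through the bla (AmpR) gene. Remnants of bacterial vector sequence (a lacI fragment, CAP site, lac promoter and operator, and short rop and bom fragments) are annotated around the worm cassette but play no role in the payload. The depositor sequence and the repository's sequencing result differ by only a few bases in length and carry the same set of features in the same order, simply numbered from different start points.

The payload is a bicistronic transgene driven by the Plgc-55B promoter, which the record describes as active in the AVB premotor interneurons and some other neurons. The promoter itself is not annotated in the feature tables, but presumably occupies the unannotated region upstream of the coding sequence. The first cistron fuses an N-terminal fragment of tomm-20, a mitochondrial outer membrane import receptor, to miniSOG. This fragment anchors the flavin-binding photosensitizer on mitochondria, where blue light makes it generate reactive oxygen species. An SL2 trans-splicing spacer then links a separately translated red fluorescent protein, listed as wCherry and detected as mCherry; its annotated span is longer than a plain mCherry ORF, consistent with a worm-adapted version. Despite the catalogue's "tag" wording, the RFP marks expressing cells rather than being fused to miniSOG. The unc-54 3' UTR terminates the transcript, and the annotated aex-5 fragment probably reflects genomic sequence carried with that UTR. The construct fits light-induced ablation of defined neurons, with RFP to identify them, in studies of the locomotor circuit.
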