Addgene plasmid #179561: pJH2890
Purpose: Plgc-55B::tomm20::miniSOG-SL2::RFP unc-54 3' UTR C.elegans AVB premotor IN and other neurals expression of miniSOG-SL2 RFP
Depositing lab: Mei Zhen. Publication: Excitatory motor neurons are local oscillators for backward locomotion. Gao S, Guan SA, Fouad AD, Meng J, Kawano T, Huang YC, Li Y, Alcaire S, Hung W, Lu Y, Qi YB, Jin Y, Alkema M, Fang-Yen C, Zhen M. Elife. 2018 Jan 23;7. pii: 29915. doi: 10.7554/eLife.29915. PubMed 29360035.
Backbone
  Vector backbone: pBSK
  Backbone manufacturer: stratagene
  Backbone size w/o insert (bp): 5769
  Total vector size (bp): 6321
  Vector type: Worm Expression
Growth in bacteria
  Bacterial resistance: Ampicillin, 100 μg/mL
  Growth temperature: 37°C
  Growth strain: DH5alpha
  Copy number: High Copy
Gene/Insert
  Gene/Insert name: tomm20::miniSOG
  Species: C. elegans (nematode)
  Insert size (bp): 552
  Entrez Gene: tomm-20 (a.k.a. CELE_F23H12.2)
  Promoter: Plgc-55B
  Tag / fusion protein: wCherry (C terminal on backbone)
  Cloning method: Restriction Enzyme; 5′ cloning site XmaI (not destroyed); 3′ cloning site KpnI (not destroyed)
  Sequencing primers: 5′ atgtcggacacaat; 3′ GATGAAATACTGGA
Terms and licenses: Academic/Nonprofit Terms; Industry Terms: Not Available to Industry
How to cite: pJH2890 was a gift from Mei Zhen (Addgene plasmid # 179561 ; http://n2t.net/addgene:179561 ; RRID:Addgene_179561)
